>Addgene plasmid #184762 | UG76-pLYS2-GFP-PKCbeta | addgene full sequence | sequence record 382504 | Addgene NGS Result
GCTGAAGCTTAGCAGTTGCTTTCTCCTATGGGAAGAGCTTTCTAAGTCTGAAGAAGTAAACAGTTCTTTG
CTATTTCACACTTCCTGGTTGATGGTCACTTGCTGCCTGAAATATATATATATGTATGACATATGTACTT
GTTTTCTTTTTTGTGCCTTTGTTACGTCTATATTCATTGAAACTGATTATTCGATTTTCTTCTTGCTGAC
CGCTTCTAGAGGCATCGCACAGTTTTAGCGAGGAAAACTCTTCAATAGTTTTGCCAGCGGAATTCCACTT
GCAATTACATAAAAAATTCCGGCGGTTTTTCGCGTGTGACTCAATGTCGAAATACCTGCCTAATGAACAT
GAACATCGCCCAAATGTATTTGAAGACCCGCTGGGAGAAGTTCAAGATATATAAGTAACAAGCAGCCAAT
AGTATAAAAAAAAATCTGAGTTTATTACCTTTCCTGGAATTTCAGTGAAAAACTGCTAATTATAGAGAGA
TATCACAGAGTTACTCACTAGCTAGCATGGTGCATGAGGTCAAGAACCACAAATTCACCGCCCGCTTCTT
CAAGCAGCCCACCTTCTGCAGCCACTGCACCGACTTCATCTGGGGCTTCGGGAAGCAGGGATTCCAGTGC
CAAGTTTGCTGCTTTGTGGTGCACAAGCGGTGCCATGAATTTGTCACATTCTCCTGCCCTGGCGCTGACA
AGGGTCCAGCCTCCGATGACCCCCGCAGCAAACACAAGTTTAAGATCCACACGTACTCCAGCCCCACGTT
TTGTGACCACTGTGGGTCACTGCTGTATGGACTCATCCACCAGGGGATGAAATGTGACACCTGCATGATG
AATGTGCACAAGCGCTGCGTGATGAATGTTCCCAGCCTGTGTGGCACGGACCACACGGAGCGCGGATCCA
TGTCTAAAGGTGAAGAATTATTCACTGGTGTTGTCCCAATTTTGGTTGAATTAGATGGTGATGTTAATGG
TCACAAATTTTCTGTCTCCGGTGAAGGTGAAGGTGATGCTACTTACGGTAAATTGACCTTAAAATTTATT
TGTACTACTGGTAAATTGCCAGTTCCATGGCCAACCTTAGTCACTACTTTAACTTATGGTGTTCAATGTT
TTTCTAGATACCCAGATCATATGAAACAACATGACTTTTTCAAGTCTGCCATGCCAGAAGGTTATGTTCA
AGAAAGAACTATTTTTTTCAAAGATGACGGTAACTACAAGACCAGAGCTGAAGTCAAGTTTGAAGGTGAT
ACCTTAGTTAATAGAATCGAATTAAAAGGTATTGATTTTAAAGAAGATGGTAACATTTTAGGTCACAAAT
TGGAATACAACTATAACTCTCACAATGTTTACATCATGGCTGACAAACAAAAGAATGGTATCAAAGTTAA
CTTCAAAATTAGACACAACATTGAAGATGGTTCTGTTCAATTAGCTGACCATTATCAACAAAATACTCCA
ATTGGTGATGGTCCAGTCTTGTTACCAGACAACCATTACTTATCCACTCAATCTGCCTTATCCAAAGATC
CAAACGAAAAGAGAGACCACATGGTCTTGTTAGAATTTGTTACTGCTGCTGGTATTACCCATGGTATGGA
TGAATTGTACAAACCTAGGTGAGGCGCGCCACTTCTAAATAAGCGAATTTCTTATGATTTATGATTTTTA
TTATTAAATAAGTTATAAAAAAAATAAGTGTATACAAATTTTAAAGTGACTCTTAGGTTTTAAAACGAAA
ATTCTTATTCTTGAGTAACTCTTTCCTGTAGGTCAGGTTGCTTTCTCAGGTATAGTATGAGGTCGCTCTT
ATTGACCACACCTCTACCGGCAGATCCGCTAGGGATAACAGGGTAATATCTGCAGGTCGACAACCCTTAA
TATAACTTCGTATAATGTATGCTATACGAAGTTATTAGGTCTAGAGCGGCCGCGGAACGATCATTCACTA
TATATATATCAATTTATATATACGTATGTGTAATTGAAGAAAGATACGTTTTTTCCTCTATTGAGAGGCC
TGCTGGATGAATAGCTTTACCTTTTCTAAATCCTTGATACCATCAGTCTCTACTCCTCCACTTACATCGA
CACCGATCGCATTTGGTAACATATTAATGGCAACAGAAACGTTATCAGGATTCAATCCACCAGCGATAAT
GAATTTTATCTCGGGATGACTTGCAGACCAACTGGAAATTGCACTCCAATTCAATTTCTCACCAGTGCCA
CCTTCACCAGAATCGAACAACGTCAGCACATTGTCTACGTGTTCATACAGGTCCAGTAGTAATTCACAAT
CCTGTGGGAACTGGAACCTCTTAATGATTGGAATTGAAGATGGGATCAAAGATCTGTATTCTTTAATATC
TTCATCTCCATGTAATTGTATCACATCTAGATTATATTCGTGGTACAGTTGAAGGACATCATCAACGGAC
TGATTTCTAAACACCCCGACTAGTTTAGTACCTTTCACGTTCTCTTGTTGGTGAACTGCAGTTGAAATAC
CTTTCGCAACAGATGAGTCAATGGTTCTTTTCCTACCGGGAACACAAATGATACCTAAGTAATCAGCACC
ATCATCCACAGCAGTCTTTGCAGCTTCAACGGTTTGCAAACCACACACTTTAACGAGCATCACAGTAGAT
TTCGCAAGAGGGTAGCTCGCTCAGAGTACCCAAGTAAATGATTAGTAAACTGATGTTTGATAGTTCAATT
TTTCAATGAAATAACCTTATATTAAAATTGATATTACTATTATACAAAAATAAAGAATAAAGGATTTGAG
TTTATACATAAAATACCATTATTATTTGTTCAGTGAGAGATACTGGGGTATATGGGATGTGTGTAGTGAT
ACCATGCAATCATGTATCAAACATGGGCCCGGTACCGAGCTCTCGAGAACCCTTAATATAACTTCGTATA
ATGTATGCTATACGAAGTTATTAGGTGATATCAGATCCACTAGTGGCCTATGCGGCCGCGGATCTGCCGG
TCTCCCTATAGTGAGTCGTATTAATTTCGATAAGCCAGGTTAACCTGCATTAATGAATCGGCCAACGCGC
GGGGAGAGGCGGTTTGCGTATTGGGCGCTCTTCCGCTTCCTCGCTCACTGACTCGCTGCGCTCGGTCGTT
CGGCTGCGGCGAGCGGTATCAGCTCACTCAAAGGCGGTAATACGGTTATCCACAGAATCAGGGGATAACG
CAGGAAAGAACATGTGAGCAAAAGGCCAGCAAAAGGCCAGGAACCGTAAAAAGGCCGCGTTGCTGGCGTT
TTTCCATAGGCTCCGCCCCCCTGACGAGCATCACAAAAATCGACGCTCAAGTCAGAGGTGGCGAAACCCG
ACAGGACTATAAAGATACCAGGCGTTTCCCCCTGGAAGCTCCCTCGTGCGCTCTCCTGTTCCGACCCTGC
CGCTTACCGGATACCTGTCCGCCTTTCTCCCTTCGGGAAGCGTGGCGCTTTCTCATAGCTCACGCTGTAG
GTATCTCAGTTCGGTGTAGGTCGTTCGCTCCAAGCTGGGCTGTGTGCACGAACCCCCCGTTCAGCCCGAC
CGCTGCGCCTTATCCGGTAACTATCGTCTTGAGTCCAACCCGGTAAGACACGACTTATCGCCACTGGCAG
CAGCCACTGGTAACAGGATTAGCAGAGCGAGGTATGTAGGCGGTGCTACAGAGTTCTTGAAGTGGTGGCC
TAACTACGGCTACACTAGAAGAACAGTATTTGGTATCTGCGCTCTGCTGAAGCCAGTTACCTTCGGAAAA
AGAGTTGGTAGCTCTTGATCCGGCAAACAAACCACCGCTGGTAGCGGTGGTTTTTTTGTTTGCAAGCAGC
AGATTACGCGCAGAAAAAAAGGATCTCAAGAAGATCCTTTGATCTTTTCTACGGGGTCTGACGCTCAGTG
GAACGAAAACTCACGTTAAGGGATTTTGGTCATGAGATTATCAAAAAGGATCTTCACCTAGATCCTTTTA
AATTAAAAATGAAGTTTTAAATCAATCTAAAGTATATATGAGTAAACTTGGTCTGACAGTTACCAATGCT
TAATCAGTGAGGCACCTATCTCAGCGATCTGTCTATTTCGTTCATCCATAGTTGCCTGACTCCCCGTCGT
GTAGATAACTACGATACGGGAGGGCTTACCATCTGGCCCCAGTGCTGCAATGATACCGCGAGACCCACGC
TCACCGGCTCCAGATTTATCAGCAATAAACCAGCCAGCCGGAAGGGCCGAGCGCAGAAGTGGTCCTGCAA
CTTTATCCGCCTCCATCCAGTCTATTAATTGTTGCCGGGAAGCTAGAGTAAGTAGTTCGCCAGTTAATAG
TTTGCGCAACGTTGTTGCCATTGCTACAGGCATCGTGGTGTCACGCTCGTCGTTTGGTATGGCTTCATTC
AGCTCCGGTTCCCAACGATCAAGGCGAGTTACATGATCCCCCATGTTGTGCAAAAAAGCGGTTAGCTCCT
TCGGTCCTCCGATCGTTGTCAGAAGTAAGTTGGCCGCAGTGTTATCACTCATGGTTATGGCAGCACTGCA
TAATTCTCTTACTGTCATGCCATCCGTAAGATGCTTTTCTGTGACTGGTGAGTACTCAACCAAGTCATTC
TGAGAATAGTGTATGCGGCGACCGAGTTGCTCTTGCCCGGCGTCAATACGGGATAATACCGCGCCACATA
GCAGAACTTTAAAAGTGCTCATCATTGGAAAACGTTCTTCGGGGCGAAAACTCTCAAGGATCTTACCGCT
GTTGAGATCCAGTTCGATGTAACCCACTCGTGCACCCAACTGATCTTCAGCATCTTTTACTTTCACCAGC
GTTTCTGGGTGAGCAAAAACAGGAAGGCAAAATGCCGCAAAAAAGGGAATAAGGGCGACACGGAAATGTT
GAATACTCATACTCTTCCTTTTTCAATATTATTGAAGCATTTATCAGGGTTATTGTCTCATGAGCGGATA
CATATTTGAATGTATTTAGAAAAATAAACAAATAGGGGTTCCGCGCACATTTCCCCGAAAAGTGCCACCT
GACGTCTAAGAAACCATTATTATCATGACATTAACCTATAAAAATAGGCGTATCACGAGGCCCTTTCGTC
TCGCGCGTTTCGGTGATGACGGTGAAAACCTCTGACACATGCAGCTCCCGGAGACGGTCACAGCTTGTCT
GTAAGCGGATGCCGGGAGCAGACAAGCCCGTCAGGGCGCGTCAGCGGGTGTTGGCGGGTGTCGGGGCTGG
CTTAACTATGCGGCATCAGAGCAGATTGTACTGAGAGTGCACCATATGGACATATTGTCGTTAGAACGCG
GCTACAATTAATACATAACCTTATGTATCATACACATACGATTTAGGTGACACTATAGAACGCGGCCGCC
A
Features (pLannotate 1.2.2; 16 found; start..end, strand, type, name):
      5..235     +  CDS            YBW6_YEAST (fragment): Protein uncertain: Swiss-Prot protein existence level 5. From Saccharomyces cerevisiae (strain ATCC 204508 / S288c) (Baker's yeast).
    271..510     +  promoter       LYS2 promoter: S. cerevisiae LYS2
    520..963     +  CDS            PRKC1 (fragment): KPC1_APLCA - Experimental evidence at protein level: Swiss-Prot protein existence level 1. PKC is activated by diacylglycerol which in turn phosphorylates a range of cellular proteins. PKC also serves as the receptor for phorbol esters, a class of tumor promoters (By similarity). From Aplysia californica (California sea hare).
    910..1623    +  CDS            GFP (S65T): GFP (S65T) is a basic (constitutively fluorescent) green fluorescent protein published in 1995, derived from Aequorea victoria.
   1653..1840    +  terminator     ADH1 terminator: S. cerevisiae ADH1; transcription terminator for the S. cerevisiae alcohol dehydrogenase 1 (ADH1) gene
   1892..1925    -  protein_bind   loxP: Cre-mediated recombination occurs in the 8-bp core sequence (GCATACAT). Cre recombinase
   2021..2650    -  CDS            TRP1: TRPF_KLULA - Protein inferred from homology: Swiss-Prot protein existence level 3. From Kluyveromyces lactis (strain ATCC 8585 / CBS 2359 / DSM 70799 / NBRC 1267 / NRRL Y-1140 / WM37) (Yeast) (Candida sphaerica).
   2928..2961    -  protein_bind   loxP: Cre-mediated recombination occurs in the 8-bp core sequence (GCATACAT). Cre recombinase
   3015..3033    -  promoter       T7 promoter: promoter for bacteriophage T7 RNA polymerase
   3055..3108    -  CDS            lacI (fragment): lac repressor; lacI; The lac repressor binds to the lac operator to inhibit transcription in E. coli. This inhibition can be relieved by adding lactose or isopropyl-β-D-thiogalactopyranoside (IPTG).
   3291..3879    -  rep_origin     ori: high-copy-number ColE1/pMB1/pBR322/pUC origin of replication
   4050..4910    -  CDS            AmpR: β-lactamase; bla; confers resistance to ampicillin, carbenicillin, and related antibiotics
   4911..5015    -  promoter       AmpR promoter: bla
   5110..5145    +  CDS            rop (fragment): Rop protein, which maintains plasmids at low copy number; rop
   5247..5298    +  misc_feature   bom (fragment): basis of mobility region from pBR322
   5361..5379    +  promoter       SP6 promoter: promoter for bacteriophage SP6 RNA polymerase
