[The description below was written by a language model from this plasmid's Addgene catalogue record and pLannotate feature annotations shown in this document.]
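Description:
UG76-pLYS2-GFP-PKCbeta is a yeast expression plasmid built on the UG76 backbone and designed as a fluorescent marker for diacylglycerol (DAG) in budding yeast. It is propagated in E. coli through a high-copy ColE1/pUC-type origin with ampicillin selection (AmpR under its own bla promoter). Selection in yeast relies on the Kluyveromyces lactis TRP1 auxotrophic marker, which is flanked by two loxP sites so that Cre recombinase could excise it. The feature table shows no yeast replication origin (no 2μ or CEN/ARS element). Together with a short fragment of a S. cerevisiae open reading frame upstream of the cassette, this may point to chromosomal integration, but the record does not state how the plasmid is maintained in yeast. T7 and SP6 promoters and small lacI, rop and bom fragments are backbone remnants.

The payload is a single cassette in which the S. cerevisiae LYS2 promoter drives a protein kinase C beta sequence fused to GFP, terminated by the ADH1 terminator. The annotated PKC segment is only about 440 nt. It was matched by homology to a PKC fragment, so the plasmid appears to carry a portion of human PRKCB rather than the full-length kinase, plausibly its DAG-binding region, although the record does not define the boundaries. The construct name places GFP first, but both the feature order and the catalogue tag field put the fluorescent protein at the C terminus of the PKC sequence. The catalogue calls the tag EGFP, whereas the annotation identifies it as GFP (S65T). Expressed in yeast, the fusion reports the subcellular distribution of DAG. The associated work examined how excess DAG at the endoplasmic reticulum affects endomembrane homeostasis and autophagy.
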