Addgene plasmid #184762: UG76-pLYS2-GFP-PKCbeta
Purpose: Marker for DAG. Yeast expression of human PKC beta under LSY2 promoter. Uses auxotrophic marker TRP1(Kluyveromyces lactis).
Depositing lab: Zhiping Xie. Depositing organization: Shanghai Jiao Tong University. Publication: Excess diacylglycerol at the endoplasmic reticulum disrupts endomembrane homeostasis and autophagy. Li D, Yang SG, He CW, Zhang ZT, Liang Y, Li H, Zhu J, Su X, Gong Q, Xie Z. BMC Biol. 2020 Aug 28;18(1):107. doi: 10.1186/s12915-020-00837-w. PubMed 32859196.
Backbone
  Vector backbone: UG76
  Vector type: Yeast Expression
Growth in bacteria
  Bacterial resistance: Ampicillin, 100 μg/mL
  Growth temperature: 37°C
  Growth strain: DH5alpha
  Copy number: High Copy
Gene/Insert
  Gene/Insert name: pLYS2-GFP-PKCbeta
  Species: H. sapiens (human), S. cerevisiae (budding yeast)
  Entrez Gene: PRKCB (a.k.a. PKC-beta, PKCB, PKCI(2), PKCbeta, PRKCB1, PRKCB2)
  Tag / fusion protein: EGFP (C terminal on insert)
  Cloning method: Gibson Cloning
Terms and licenses: Academic/Nonprofit Terms; Industry Terms: Not Available to Industry
How to cite: UG76-pLYS2-GFP-PKCbeta was a gift from Zhiping Xie (Addgene plasmid # 184762 ; http://n2t.net/addgene:184762 ; RRID:Addgene_184762)
